>Addgene plasmid #226691 | pAM99 | addgene full sequence | sequence record 450917 | Addgene NGS Result
ACTCGCATCAACCAAACCGTTATTCATTCGTGATTGCGCCTGAGCGAGACGAAATACGCGATCGCTGTTA
AAAGGACAATTACAAACAGGAATCGAATGCAACCGGCGCAGGAACACTGCCAGCGCATCAACAATATTTT
CACCTGAATCAGGATATTCTTCTAATACCTGGAATGCTGTTTTCCCGGGGATCGCAGTGGTGAGTAACCA
TGCATCATCAGGAGTACGGATAAAATGCTTGATGGTCGGAAGAGGCATAAATTCCGTCAGCCAGTTTAGT
CTGACCATCTCATCTGTAACATCATTGGCAACGCTACCTTTGCCATGTTTCAGAAACAACTCTGGCGCAT
CGGGCTTCCCATACAATCGATAGATTGTCGCACCTGATTGCCCGACATTATCGCGAGCCCATTTATACCC
ATATAAATCAGCATCCATGTTGGAATTTAATCGCGGCCTAGAGCAAGACGTTTCCCGTTGAATATGGCTC
ATAACACCCCTTGTATTACTGTTTATGTAAGCAGACAGTTTTATTGTTCATGACCAAAATCCCTTAACGT
GAGTTTTCGTTCCACTGAGCGTCAGACCCCGTAGAAAAGATCAAAGGATCTTCTTGAGATCCTTTTTTTC
TGCGCGTAATCTGCTGCTTGCAAACAAAAAAACCACCGCTACCAGCGGTGGTTTGTTTGCCGGATCAAGA
GCTACCAACTCTTTTTCCGAAGGTAACTGGCTTCAGCAGAGCGCAGATACCAAATACTGTCCTTCTAGTG
TAGCCGTAGTTAGGCCACCACTTCAAGAACTCTGTAGCACCGCCTACATACCTCGCTCTGCTAATCCTGT
TACCAGTGGCTGCTGCCAGTGGCGATAAGTCGTGTCTTACCGGGTTGGACTCAAGACGATAGTTACCGGA
TAAGGCGCAGCGGTCGGGCTGAACGGGGGGTTCGTGCACACAGCCCAGCTTGGAGCGAACGACCTACACC
GAACTGAGATACCTACAGCGTGAGCTATGAGAAAGCGCCACGCTTCCCGAAGGGAGAAAGGCGGACAGGT
ATCCGGTAAGCGGCAGGGTCGGAACAGGAGAGCGCACGAGGGAGCTTCCAGGGGGAAACGCCTGGTATCT
TTATAGTCCTGTCGGGTTTCGCCACCTCTGACTTGAGCGTCGATTTTTGTGATGCTCGTCAGGGGGGCGG
AGCCTATGGAAAAACGCCAGCAACGCGGCCTTTTTACGGTTCCTGGCCTTTTGCTGGCCTTTTGCTCACA
TGTTCTTTCCTGCGTTATCCCCTGATTCTGTGGATAACCGTATTACCGCCTTTGAGTGAGCTGATACCGC
TCGCCGCAGCCGAACGACCGAGCGCAGCGAGTCAGTGAGCGAGGAAGCGGAAGAGCGCCTGATGCGGTAT
TTTCTCCTTACGCATCTGTGCGGTATTTCACACCGCAATGGTGCACTCTCAGTACAATCTGCTCTGATGC
CGCATAGTTAAGCCAGTATACACTCCGCTATCGCTACGTGACTGGGTCATGGCTGCGCCCCGACACCCGC
CAACACCCGCTGACGCGCCCTGACGGGCTTGTCTGCTCCCGGCATCCGCTTACAGACAAGCTGTGACCGT
CTCCGGGAGCTGCATGTGTCAGAGGTTTTCACCGTCATCACCGAAACGCGCGAGGCAGCTGCGGTAAAGC
TCATCAGCGTGGTCGTGAAGCGATTCACAGATGTCTGCCTGTTCATCCGCGTCCAGCTCGTTGAGTTTCT
CCAGAAGCGTTAATGTCTGGCTTCTGATAAAGCGGGCCATGTTAAGGGCGGTTTTTTCCTGTTTGGTCAC
TGATGCCTCCGTGTAAGGGGGATTTCTGTTCATGGGGGTAATGATACCGATGAAACGAGAGAGGATGCTC
ACGATACGGGTTACTGATGATGAACATGCCCGGTTACTGGAACGTTGTGAGGGTAAACAACTGGCGGTAT
GGATGCGGCGGGACCAGAGAAAAATCACTCAGGGTCAATGCCAGCGCTTCGTTAATACAGATGTAGGTGT
TCCACAGGGTAGCCAGCAGCATCCTGCGATGCAGATCCGGAACATAATGGTGCAGGGCGCTGACTTCCGC
GTTTCCAGACTTTACGAAACACGGAAACCGAAGACCATTCATGTTGTTGCTCAGGTCGCAGACGTTTTGC
AGCAGCAGTCGCTTCACGTTCGCTCGCGTATCGGTGATTCATTCTGCTAACCAGTAAGGCAACCCCGCCA
GCCTAGCCGGGTCCTCAACGACAGGAGCACGATCATGCGCACCCGTGGGGCCGCCATGCCGGCGATAATG
GCCTGCTTCTCGCCGAAACGTTTGGTGGCGGGACCAGTGACGAAGGCTTGAGCGAGGGCGTGCAAGATTC
CGAATACCGCAAGCGACAGGCCGATCATCGTCGCGCTCCAGCGAAAGCGGTCCTCGCCGAAAATGACCCA
GAGCGCTGCCGGCACCTGTCCTACGAGTTGCATGATAAAGAAGACAGTCATAAGTGCGGCGACGATAGTC
ATGCCCCGCGCCCACCGGAAGGAGCTGACTGGGTTGAAGGCTCTCAAGGGCATCGGTCGAGATCCCGGTG
CCTAATGAGTGAGCTAACTTACATTAATTGCGTTGCGCTCACTGCCCGCTTTCCAGTCGGGAAACCTGTC
GTGCCAGCTGCATTAATGAATCGGCCAACGCGCGGGGAGAGGCGGTTTGCGTATTGGGCGCCAGGGTGGT
TTTTCTTTTCACCAGTGAGACGGGCAACAGCTGATTGCCCTTCACCGCCTGGCCCTGAGAGAGTTGCAGC
AAGCGGTCCACGCTGGTTTGCCCCAGCAGGCGAAAATCCTGTTTGATGGTGGTTAACGGCGGGATATAAC
ATGAGCTGTCTTCGGTATCGTCGTATCCCACTACCGAGATATCCGCACCAACGCGCAGCCCGGACTCGGT
AATGGCGCGCATTGCGCCCAGCGCCATCTGATCGTTGGCAACCAGCATCGCAGTGGGAACGATGCCCTCA
TTCAGCATTTGCATGGTTTGTTGAAAACCGGACATGGCACTCCAGTCGCCTTCCCGTTCCGCTATCGGCT
GAATTTGATTGCGAGTGAGATATTTATGCCAGCCAGCCAGACGCAGACGCGCCGAGACAGAACTTAATGG
GCCCGCTAACAGCGCGATTTGCTGGTGACCCAATGCGACCAGATGCTCCACGCCCAGTCGCGTACCGTCT
TCATGGGAGAAAATAATACTGTTGATGGGTGTCTGGTCAGAGACATCAAGAAATAACGCCGGAACATTAG
TGCAGGCAGCTTCCACAGCAATGGCATCCTGGTCATCCAGCGGATAGTTAATGATCAGCCCACTGACGCG
TTGCGCGAGAAGATTGTGCACCGCCGCTTTACAGGCTTCGACGCCGCTTCGTTCTACCATCGACACCACC
ACGCTGGCACCCAGTTGATCGGCGCGAGATTTAATCGCCGCGACAATTTGCGACGGCGCGTGCAGGGCCA
GACTGGAGGTGGCAACGCCAATCAGCAACGACTGTTTGCCCGCCAGTTGTTGTGCCACGCGGTTGGGAAT
GTAATTCAGCTCCGCCATCGCCGCTTCCACTTTTTCCCGCGTTTTCGCAGAAACGTGGCTGGCCTGGTTC
ACCACGCGGGAAACGGTCTGATAAGAGACACCGGCATACTCTGCGACATCGTATAACGTTACTGGTTTCA
CATTCACCACCCTGAATTGACTCTCTTCCGGGCGCTATCATGCCATACCGCGAAAGGTTTTGCGCCATTC
GATGGTGTCCGGGATCTCGACGCTCTCCCTTATGCGACTCCTGCATTAGGAAATTAATACGACTCACTAT
AGGGGAATTGTGAGCGGATAACAATTCCCCTGTAGAAATAATTTTGTTTAACTTTAATAAGGAGATATAC
CATGGGTGGCGGACTAATAGAAGTGGAACGCCCTCTGTACGGAGTAGAGGTGTTTCCGGGTGAAACAGCC
CACTTTGAAATTGAACTTTCTGAACCTGATGTTCACGGCCAGTGGCGCCTGCGCGGACAGCCTTTGGCAG
CTTCCCCTGACTGTGAAATCATTGAGGATGGACGCCGCCATATTCTGATCCTTCATAACTGTCAGCTGGG
TATGACAGGAGAGGTTTCCTTCCAGGCTGCTAATACCCGCTCTGCAGCCAATCTGCGCGTGCGCGAATTG
GGTGGAGCAGGACCGCCACCATATAGTGCAGCAAACGACGAAAACTACGCTTTAGCAGCGCATGGTGGCA
AACACACATTCAACAATGAAAATGTCAGTTGTTATTGCATCACGGGAGATGCACTAGTTGCCCTACCCGA
GGGCGAGTCGGTACGCATCGCCGACATCGTGCCGGGTGCGCGGCCCAACAGTGACAACGCCATCGACCTG
AAAGTCCTTGACCGGCATGGCAATCCCGTGCTCGCCGACCGGCTGTTCCACTCCGGCGAGCATCCGGTGT
ACACGGTGCGTACGGTCGAAGGTCTGCGTGTGACGGGCACCGCGAACCACCCGTTGTTGTGTTTGGTCGA
CGTCGCCGGGGTGCCGACCCTGCTGTGGAAGCTGATCGACGAAATCAAGCCGGGCGATTACGCGGTGATT
CAACGCAGCGCATTCAGCGTCGACTGTGCAGGTTTTGCCCGCGGGAAACCCGAATTTGCGCCCACAACCT
ACACAGTCGGCGTCCCTGGACTGGTGCGTTTCTTGGAAGCACACCACCGAGACCCGGACGCCCAAGCTAT
CGCCGACGAGCTGACCGACGGGCGGTTCTACTACGCGAAAGTCGCCAGTGTCACCGACGCCGGCGTGCAG
CCGGTGTATAGCCTTCGTGTCGACACGGCAGACCACGCGTTTATCACGAACGGGTTCGTCAGCCACGCTA
CTGGCCTCACCGGTCTGAACTCAGGCCTCACGACAAATCCTGGTGTATCCGCTTGGCAGGTCAACACAGC
TTATACTGCGGGACAATTGGTCACATATAACGGCAAGACGTATAAATGTTTGCAGCCCCACACCTCCTTG
GCAGGATGGGAACCATCCAACGTTCCTGCCTTGTGGCAGCTTCAATAATTAACCTAGGCTGCTGCCACCG
CTGAGCAATAACTAGCATAACCCCTTGGGGCCTCTAAACGGGTCTTGAGGGGTTTTTTGCTGAAAGGAGG
AACTATATCCGGATTGGCGAATGGG
[124 nt withheld, positions 5206-5329]
C
[91 nt withheld, positions 5331-5421]
A
[49 nt withheld, positions 5423-5471]
CCTTTGACGTTGGAGTCCACGTTCTTT
[37 nt withheld, positions 5499-5535]
ACCCTATCTCGGTCTATTCTTTTGATTTATAAGGGATTTTGCCGATTTCGGCCTATTGGTTAAAAAATGA
GCTGATTTAACAAAAATTTAACGCGAATTTTAACAAAATATTAACGCTTACAATTTAGGTGGCACTTTTC
GGGGAAATGTGCGCGGAACCCCTATTTGTTTATTTTTCTAAATACATTCAAATATGTATCCGCTCATGAA
TTAATTCTTAGAAAAACTCATCGAGCATCAAATGAAACTGCAATTTATTCATATCAGGATTATCAATACC
ATATTTTTGAAAAAGCCGTTTCTGTAATGAAGGAGAAAACTCACCGAGGCAGTTCCATAGGATGGCAAGA
TCCTGGTATCGGTCTGCGATTCCGACTCGTCCAACATCAATACAACCTATTAATTTCCCCTCGTCAAAAA
TAAGGTTATCAAGTGAGAAATCACCATGAGTGACGACTGAATCCGGTGAGAATGGCAAAAGTTTATGCAT
TTCTTTCCAGACTTGTTCAACAGGCCAGCCATTACGCTCGTCATCAAAATC
Features (pLannotate 1.2.2; 20 found; start..end, strand, type, name):
    614..1202    +  rep_origin     ori: high-copy-number ColE1/pMB1/pBR322/pUC origin of replication
   1388..1527    -  misc_feature   bom: basis of mobility region from pBR322
   1629..1820    -  CDS            rop: Rop protein, which maintains plasmids at low copy number; rop
   1837..2217    +  CDS            YPB1_ECOLX: Protein predicted: Swiss-Prot protein existence level 4. From Escherichia coli.
   2289..2580    -  CDS            TcR (fragment): tetracycline efflux protein; tet; confers resistance to tetracycline
   2595..2616    -  protein_bind   CAP binding site: CAP binding activates transcription in the presence of cAMP. E. coli catabolite activator protein
   2629..3711    -  CDS            lacI: lac repressor; lacI; The lac repressor binds to the lac operator to inhibit transcription in E. coli. This inhibition can be relieved by adding lactose or isopropyl-β-D-thiogalactopyranoside (IPTG).
   3712..3789    -  promoter       lacI promoter: lacI
   3797..3832    -  CDS            TcR (fragment): tetracycline efflux protein; tet; confers resistance to tetracycline
   3835..3853    +  promoter       T7 promoter: promoter for bacteriophage T7 RNA polymerase
   3854..3878    +  protein_bind   lac operator: The lac repressor binds to the lac operator to inhibit transcription in E. coli. This inhibition can be relieved by adding lactose or isopropyl-β-D-thiogalactopyranoside (IPTG). lac repressor encoded by lacI
   3893..3915    +  RBS            RBS: efficient ribosome binding site from bacteriophage T7 gene 10 (Olins and Rangwala, 1989)
   4231..4255    +  CDS            ssrA tag (LVA) (fragment): C-terminal peptide that mediates degradation in bacteria through the ClpXP and ClpAP proteases (McGinness et al., 2006) mutant LVA variant that confers accelerated degradation under some conditions (Andersen et al., 1998)
   4306..4899    +  CDS            Mxe GyrA intein: modified GyrA intein (Southworth et al., 1999); Mycobacterium xenopi gyrA; N-terminal cleavage of this intein can be induced by thiols.
   4930..5085    +  CDS            CBD: chitin binding domain from chitinase A1 (Watanabe et al., 1994); Bacillus circulans chiA
   5097..5114    +  CDS            SET1 (fragment): solubility-enhancement tag derived from T7 phage gene 10B
   5122..5169    +  terminator     T7 terminator: transcription terminator for bacteriophage T7 RNA polymerase
   5206..5634    +  rep_origin     f1 ori (sequence partly withheld): f1 bacteriophage origin of replication; arrow indicates direction of (+) strand synthesis
   5687..5744    +  promoter       AmpR promoter (fragment): bla
   5753..492     -  CDS            KanR (across the origin): aminoglycoside phosphotransferase; aph(3')-Ia; confers resistance to kanamycin in bacteria or G418 (Geneticin®) in eukaryotes
