[The description below was written by a language model from this plasmid's Addgene catalogue record and pLannotate feature annotations shown in this document.]
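Description:
pAM99 is a bacterial expression plasmid built on a TXB1-type intein fusion backbone, about 6.1 kb in the sequenced record. It is propagated in E. coli through a ColE1/pMB1-family origin and selected with kanamycin via an aph(3')-Ia cassette. The catalogue lists it as high copy, although the feature table also shows the pBR322-derived rop gene and bom region, which are normally associated with lower copy number. An f1 origin is present, along with remnants of a tetracycline resistance gene and an AmpR promoter fragment left over from backbone construction.

The expression cassette is a standard inducible T7 system. A T7 promoter with an adjacent lac operator and the T7 gene 10 ribosome binding site drives the open reading frame. A plasmid-borne lacI gene keeps transcription repressed until IPTG is added, and a T7 terminator closes the unit. The insert is a segment of human titin, and the purpose line indicates a V15P variant. It is followed by a C-terminal tail described in the record as derived from cyclin B. The rest of the shorthand "23-K-9-C-1" is not explained in the record; it may denote the layout of that tail, such as the positions of a lysine and a cysteine. A short match to an ssrA-type tag is annotated within this region, but it is only a fragment. Downstream, the protein is fused to the Mxe GyrA intein and a chitin binding domain. This allows capture on chitin resin and thiol-induced cleavage at the intein's N-terminus, releasing the titin substrate without the affinity tag. The associated publication concerns substrate selection and degradation kinetics of the 26S proteasome, so the construct most likely produces a model substrate for such assays.
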