Addgene plasmid #226691: pAM99
Purpose: TitinV15P-23-K-9-C-1
Depositing lab: Andreas Martin. Depositing organization: University of California, Berkeley. Publication: The 26S Proteasome Utilizes a Kinetic Gateway to Prioritize Substrate Degradation. Bard JAM, Bashore C, Dong KC, Martin A. Cell. 2019 Apr 4;177(2):286-298.e15. doi: 10.1016/j.cell.2019.02.031. Epub 2019 Mar 28. PubMed 30929903.
Backbone
  Vector backbone: TXB1
  Vector type: Bacterial Expression
Growth in bacteria
  Bacterial resistance: Kanamycin, 50 μg/mL
  Growth temperature: 37°C
  Growth strain: DH5alpha
  Copy number: High Copy
Gene/Insert
  Gene/Insert name: titin
  Species: H. sapiens (human)
  Entrez Gene: TTN (a.k.a. CMD1G, CMH9, CMPD4, CMYO5, CMYP5, EOMFC, HMERF, LGMD2J, LGMDR10, MYLK5, SALMY, TMD)
  Promoter: T7
  Tag / fusion protein: cyclin B (C terminal on insert); GyrA inteine- Chitin Binding domain (C terminal on insert)
  Cloning method: Unknown
  Sequencing primers: 5′ T7 forward
Terms and licenses: Academic/Nonprofit Terms; Industry Terms: Not Available to Industry
How to cite: pAM99 was a gift from Andreas Martin (Addgene plasmid # 226691 ; http://n2t.net/addgene:226691 ; RRID:Addgene_226691)
